>Addgene plasmid #222967 | pLV-Syn1-mCherry | addgene full sequence | sequence record 445289 | Addgene NGS Result
[53 nt withheld, positions 1-53]
G
[124 nt withheld, positions 55-178]
GGGGATACCCCCTAGAGCCCCAGCTGGTTCTTTCCGCCTCAGAAGCCATAGAGCCCACCGCATCCCCAGC
ATGCCTGCTATTGTCTTCCCAATCCTCCCCCTTGCTGTCCTGCCCCACCCCACCCCCCAGAATAGAATGA
CACCTACTCAGACAATGCGATGCAATTTCCTCATTTTATTAGGAAAGGACAGTGGGAGTGGCACCTTCCA
GGGTCAAGGAAGGCACGGGGGAGGGGCAAACAACAGATGGCTGGCAACTAGAAGGCACAGTCGAGGCTGA
TCAGCGGGTTTAAACGGGCCCTGCTAGAGATTTTCCACACTGACTAAAAGGGTCTGAGGGATCTCTAGTT
ACCAGAGTCACACAACAGACGGGCACACACTACTTGAAGCACTCAAGGCAAGCTTTATTGAGGCTTAAGC
AGTGGGTTCCCTAGTTAGCCAGAGAGCTCCCAGGCTCAGATCTGGTCTAACCAGAGAGACCCAGTACAAG
CAAAAAGCAGATCTTGTCTTCGTTGGGAGTGAATTAGCCCTTCCAGTCCCCCCTTTTCTTTTAAAAAGTG
GCTAAGATCTACAGCTGCCTTGTAAGTCATTGGTCTTAAAGTCGACGCGGGGAGGCGGCCCAAAGGGAGA
TCCGACTCGTCTGAGGGCGAAGGCGAAGACGCGGAAGAGGCCGCAGAGCCGGCAGCAGGCCGCGGGAAGG
AAGGTCCGCTGGATTGAGGGCCGAAGGGACGTAGCAGAAGGACGTCCCGCGCAGAATCCAGGTGGCAACA
CAGGCGAGCAGCCAAGGAAAGGACGATGATTTCCCCGACAACACCACGGAATTGTCAGTGCCCAACAGCC
GAGCCCCTGTCCAGCAGCGGGCAAGGCAGGCGGCGATGAGTTCCGCCGTGGCAATAGGGAGGGGGAAAGC
GAAAGTCCCGGAAAGGAGCTGACAGGTGGTGGCAATGCCCCAACCAGTGGGGGTTGCGTCAGCAAACACA
GTGCACACCACGCCACGTTGCCTGACAACGGGCCACAACTCCTCATAAAGAGACAGCAACCAGGATTTAT
ACAAGGAGGAGAAAATGAAAGCCATACGGGAAGCAATAGCATGATACAAAGGCATTAAAGCAGCGTATCC
ACATAGCGTAAAAGGAGCAACATAGTTAAGAATACCAGTCAATCTTTCACAAATTTTGTAATCCAGAGGT
TGATTCTCGATTACTTGTACAGCTCGTCCATGCCGCCGGTGGAGTGGCGGCCCTCGGCGCGTTCGTACTG
TTCCACGATGGTGTAGTCCTCGTTGTGGGAGGTGATGTCCAACTTGATGTTGACGTTGTAGGCGCCGGGC
AGCTGCACGGGCTTCTTGGCCTTGTAGGTGGTCTTGACCTCAGCGTCGTAGTGGCCGCCGTCCTTCAGCT
TCAGCCTCTGCTTGATCTCGCCCTTCAGGGCGCCGTCCTCGGGGTACATCCGCTCGGAGGAGGCCTCCCA
GCCCATGGTCTTCTTCTGCATTACGGGGCCGTCGGAGGGGAAGTTGGTGCCGCGCAGCTTCACCTTGTAG
ATGAACTCGCCGTCCTGCAGGGAGGAGTCCTGGGTCACGGTCACCACGCCGCCGTCCTCGAAGTTCATCA
CGCGCTCCCACTTGAAGCCCTCGGGGAAGGACAGCTTCAAGTAGTCGGGGATGTCGGCGGGGTGCTTCAC
GTAGGCCTTGGAGCCGTACATGAACTGAGGGGACAGGATGTCCCAGGCGAAGGGCAGGGGGCCACCCTTG
GTCACCTTCAGCTTGGCGGTCTGGGTGCCCTCGTAGGGGCGGCCCTCGCCCTCGCCCTCGATCTCGAACT
CGTGGCCGTTCACGGAGCCCTCCATGTGCACCTTGAAGCGCATGAACTCCTTGATGATGGCCATGTTATC
CTCCTCGCCCTTGCTCACCATGGTGGCGACCGGGGGATCCGGTACCTTCTCGACTGCGCTCTCAGGCACG
ACACGACTCCTCCGCTGCCCACCGCAGACTGAGGCAGCGCTGAGTCGCCGGCGCCGCAGCGCAGATGGTC
GCGCCCGTGCCCCCCTATCTCGCGCCTCGCGTGGTGCGGTCCGGCTGGGCCGGCGGCGGCGCGGACGCGA
CCAAGGTGGCCGGGAAGGGGAGTTTGCGGGGGACCGGCGAGTGACGTCAGCGCGCCTTCAGTGCTGAGGC
GGCGGTGGCGCGCGCCGCCAGGCGGGGGCGAAGGCACTGTCCGCGGTGCTGAAGCTGGCAGTGCGCACGC
GCCTCGCCGCATCCTGTTTCCCCTCCCCCTCTCTGATAGGGGATGCGCAATTTGGGGAATGGGGGTTGGG
TGCTTGTCCAGTGGGTCGGGGTCGGTCGTCAGGTAGGCACCCCCACCCCGCCTCATCCTGGTCCTAAAAC
CCACTTGCACTCATACGCAGGGCCCTCGGTACCTTAATTAACCAAACTGGATCTCTGCTGTCCCTGTAAT
AAACCCGAAAATTTTGAATTTTTGTAATTTGTTTTTGTAATTCTTTAGTTTGTATGTCTGTTGCTATTAT
GTCTACTATTCTTTCCCCTGCACTGTACCCCCCAATCCCCCCTTTTCTTTTAAAATTGTGGATGAATACT
GCCATTTGTCTGCAGAATTGGCGCACGCAGTGCCGATCCGTTCACTAATCGAATGGATCTGTCTCTGTCT
CTCTCTCCACCTTCTTCTTCTATTCCTTCGGGCCTGTCGGGTCCCCTCGGGGTTGGGAGGTGGGTCTGAA
ACGATAATGGTGAATATCCCTGCCTAACTCTATTCACTATAGAAAGTACAGCAAAAACTATTCTTAAACC
TACCAAGCCTCCTACTATCATTATGAATAATTTTATATACCACAGCCAATTTGTTATGTTAAACCAATTC
CACAAACTTGCCCATTTATCTAATTCCAATAATTCTTGTTCATTCTTTTCTTGCTGGTTTTGCGATTCTT
CAATTAAGGAGTGTATTAAGCTTGTGTAATTGTTAATTTCTCTGTCCCACTCCATCCAGGTCGTGTGATT
CCAAATCTGTTCCAGAGATTTATTACTCCAACTAGCATTCCAAGGCACAGCAGTGGTGCAAATGAGTTTT
CCAGAGCAACCCCAAATCCCCAGGAGCTGTTGATCCTTTAGGTATCTTTCCACAGCCAGGATTCTTGCCT
GGAGCTGCTTGATGCCCCAGACTGTGAGTTGCAACAGATGCTGTTGCGCCTCAATAGCCCTCAGCAAATT
GTTCTGCTGCTGCACTATACCAGACAATAATTGTCTGGCCTGTACCGTCAGCGTCATTGACGCTGCGCCC
ATAGTGCTTCCTGCTGCTCCCAAGAACCCAAGGAACAAAGCTCCTATTCCCACTGCTCTTTTTTCTCTCT
GCACCACTCTTCTCTTTGCCTTGGTGGGTGCTACTCCTAATGGTTCAATTTTTACTACTTTATATTTATA
TAATTCACTTCTCCAATTGTCCCTCATATCTCCTCCTCCAGGTCTGAAGATCAGCGGCCGCTTGCTGTGC
GGTGGTCTTACTTTTGTTTTGCTCTTCCTCTATCTTGTCTAAAGCTTCCTTGGTGTCTTTTATCTCTATC
CTTTGATGCACACAATAGAGGGTTGCTACTGTATTATATAATGATCTAAGTTCTTCTGATCCTGTCTGAA
GGGATGGTTGTAGCTGTCCCAGTATTTGTCTACAGCCTTCTGATGTTTCTAACAGGCCAGGATTAACTGC
GAATCGTTCTAGCTCCCTGCTTGCCCATACTATATGTTTTAATTTATATTTTTTCTTTCCCCCTGGCCTT
AACCGAATTTTTTCCCATCGCGATCTAATTCTCCCCCGCTTAATACTGACGCTCTCGCACCCATCTCTCT
CCTTCTAGCCTCCGCTAGTCAAAATTTTTGGCGTACTCACCAGTCGCCGCCCCTCGCCTCTTGCCGTGCG
CGCTTCAGCAAGCCGAGTCCTGCGTCGAGAGAGCTCCTCTGGTTTCCCTTTCGCTTTCAAGTCCCTGTTC
GGGCGCCACTGCTAGAGATTTTCCACACTGACTAAAAGGGTCTGAGGGATCTCTAGTTACCAGAGTCACA
CAACAGACGGGCACACACTACTTGAAGCACTCAAGGCAAGCTTTATTGAGGCTTAAGCAGTGGGTTCCCT
AGTTAGCCAGAGAGCTCCCAGGCTCAGATCTGGTCTAACCAGAGAGACCCAGTACAGGCAAAACGCGCTG
CTTATATAGACCTCCCACCGTACACGCCTACCGCCCATTTGCGTCAATGGGGCGGAGTTGTTACGACATT
TTGGAAAGTCCCGTTGATTTTGGTGCCAAAACAAACTCCCATTGACGTCAATGGGGTGGAGACTTGGAAA
TCCCCGTGAGTCAAACCGCTATCCACGCCCATTGATGTACTGCCAAAACCGCATCACCATGGTAATAGCG
ATGACTAATACGTAGATGTACTGCCAAGTAGGAAAGTCCCATAAGGTCATGTACTGGGCATAATGCCAGG
CGGGCCATTTACCGTCATTGACGTCAATAGGGGGCGTACTTGGCATATGATACACTTGATGTACTGCCAA
GTGGGCAGTTTACCGTAAATACTCCACCCATTGACGTCAATGGAAAGTCCCTATTGGCGTTACTATGGGA
ACATACGTCATTATTGACGTCAATGGGCGGGGGTCGTTGGGCGGTCAGCCAGGCGGGCCATTTACCGTAA
GTTATGTAACGCGGAACTCCATATATGGGCTATGAACTAATGACCCCGTAATTGATTACTATTAATAACT
AGTCAATAATCAATGTCAACGCGTATATCTGGCCCGTACATCGCGAAGCAGCGCAAAACGCCTAACCCTA
AGCAGATTCTTCATGCAATTGTCGGTCAAGCCTTGCCTTGTTGTAGCTTAAATTTTGCTCGCGCACTACT
CAGCGACCTCCAACACACAAGCAGGGAGCAGATACTGGCTTAACTATGCGGCATCAGAGCAGATTGTACT
GAGAGTGCACCATAGGGGATCGGGAGATCTCCCGATCCGTCGACGTCAGGTGGCACTTTTCGGGGAAATG
TGCGCGGAACCCCTATTTGTTTATTTTTCTAAATACATTCAAATATGTATCCGCTCATGAGACAATAACC
CTGATAAATGCTTCAATAATATTGAAAAAGGAAGAGTATGAGTATTCAACATTTCCGTGTCGCCCTTATT
CCCTTTTTTGCGGCATTTTGCCTTCCTGTTTTTGCTCACCCAGAAACGCTGGTGAAAGTAAAAGATGCTG
AAGATCAGTTGGGTGCACGAGTGGGTTACATCGAACTGGATCTCAACAGCGGTAAGATCCTTGAGAGTTT
TCGCCCCGAAGAACGTTTTCCAATGATGAGCACTTTTAAAGTTCTGCTATGTGGCGCGGTATTATCCCGT
ATTGACGCCGGGCAAGAGCAACTCGGTCGCCGCATACACTATTCTCAGAATGACTTGGTTGAGTACTCAC
CAGTCACAGAAAAGCATCTTACGGATGGCATGACAGTAAGAGAATTATGCAGTGCTGCCATAACCATGAG
TGATAACACTGCGGCCAACTTACTTCTGACAACGATCGGAGGACCGAAGGAGCTAACCGCTTTTTTGCAC
AACATGGGGGATCATGTAACTCGCCTTGATCGTTGGGAACCGGAGCTGAATGAAGCCATACCAAACGACG
AGCGTGACACCACGATGCCTGTAGCAATGGCAACAACGTTGCGCAAACTATTAACTGGCGAACTACTTAC
TCTAGCTTCCCGGCAACAATTAATAGACTGGATGGAGGCGGATAAAGTTGCAGGACCACTTCTGCGCTCG
GCCCTTCCGGCTGGCTGGTTTATTGCTGATAAATCTGGAGCCGGTGAGCGTGGGTCTCGCGGTATCATTG
CAGCACTGGGGCCAGATGGTAAGCCCTCCCGTATCGTAGTTATCTACACGACGGGGAGTCAGGCAACTAT
GGATGAACGAAATAGACAGATCGCTGAGATAGGTGCCTCACTGATTAAGCATTGGTAACTGTCAGACCAA
GTTTACTCATATATACTTTAGATTGATTTAAAACTTCATTTTTAATTTAAAAGGATCTAGGTGAAGATCC
TTTTTGATAATCTCATGACCAAAATCCCTTAACGTGAGTTTTCGTTCCACTGAGCGTCAGACCCCGTAGA
AAAGATCAAAGGATCTTCTTGAGATCCTTTTTTTCTGCGCGTAATCTGCTGCTTGCAAACAAAAAAACCA
CCGCTACCAGCGGTGGTTTGTTTGCCGGATCAAGAGCTACCAACTCTTTTTCCGAAGGTAACTGGCTTCA
GCAGAGCGCAGATACCAAATACTGTTCTTCTAGTGTAGCCGTAGTTAGGCCACCACTTCAAGAACTCTGT
AGCACCGCCTACATACCTCGCTCTGCTAATCCTGTTACCAGTGGCTGCTGCCAGTGGCGATAAGTCGTGT
CTTACCGGGTTGGACTCAAGACGATAGTTACCGGATAAGGCGCAGCGGTCGGGCTGAACGGGGGGTTCGT
GCACACAGCCCAGCTTGGAGCGAACGACCTACACCGAACTGAGATACCTACAGCGTGAGCTATGAGAAAG
CGCCACGCTTCCCGAAGGGAGAAAGGCGGACAGGTATCCGGTAAGCGGCAGGGTCGGAACAGGAGAGCGC
ACGAGGGAGCTTCCAGGGGGAAACGCCTGGTATCTTTATAGTCCTGTCGGGTTTCGCCACCTCTGACTTG
AGCGTCGATTTTTGTGATGCTCGTCAGGGGGGCGGAGCCTATGGAAAAACGCCAGCAACGCGGCCTTTTT
ACGGTTCCTGGCCTTTTGCTGGCCTTTTGCTCACATGTTCTTTCCTGCGTTATCCCCTGATTCTGTGGAT
AACCGTATTACCGCCTTTGAGTGAGCTGATACCGCTCGCCGCAGCCGAACGACCGAGCGCAGCGAGTCAG
TGAGCGAGGAAGCGGAAGAGCGCCCAATACGCAAACCGCCTCTCCCCGCGCGTTGGCCGATTCATTAATG
CAGCTGGCACGACAGGTTTCCCGACTGGAAAGCGGGCAGTGAGCGCAACGCAATTAATGTGAGTTAGCTC
ACTCATTAGGCACCCCAGGCTTTACACTTTATGCTTCCGGCTCGTATGTTGTGTGGAATTGTGAGCGGAT
AACAATTTCACACAGGAAACAGCTATGACCATGATTACGCCAAGCTCTAGCTAGAGGTCGACGGTATACA
GACATGATAAGATACATTGATGAGTTTGGACAAACCACAACTAGAATGCAGTGAAAAAAATGCTTTATTT
GTGAAATTTGTGATGCTATTGCTTTATTTGTAACCATTATAAGCTGCAATAAACAAGTTGGGGTGGGCGA
AGAACTCCAGCATGAGATCCCCGCGCTGGAGGATCATCCAGCCGGCGTCCCGGAAAACGATTCCGAAGCC
CAACCTTTCATAGAAGGCGGCGGTGGAATCGAAATCTCGTAGCACGTGTCAGTCCTGCTCCTCGGCCACG
AAGTGCACGCAGTTGCCGGCCGGGTCGCGCAGGGCGAACTCCCGCCCCCACGGCTGCTCGCCGATCTCGG
TCATGGCCGGCCCGGAGGCGTCCCGGAAGTTCGTGGACACGACCTCCGACCACTCGGCGTACAGCTCGTC
CAGGCCGCGCACCCACACCCAGGCCAGGGTGTTGTCCGGCACCACCTGGTCCTGGACCGCGCTGATGAAC
AGGGTCACGTCGTCCCGGACCACACCGGCGAAGTCGTCCTCCACGAAGTCCCGGGAGAACCCGAGCCGGT
CGGTCCAGAACTCGACCGCTCCGGCGACGTCGCGCGCGGTGAGCACCGGAACGGCACTGGTCAACTTGGC
CATGGTTTAGTTCCTCACCTTGTCGTATTATACTATGCCGATATACTATGCCGATGATTAATTGTCAACA
CGTGCTGATCAGATCCGAAAATGGATATACAAGCTCCCGGGAGCTTTTTGCAAAAGCCTAGGCCTCCAAA
AAAGCCTCCTCACTACTTCTGGAATAGCTCAGAGGCAGAGGCGGCCTCGGCCTCTGCATAAATAAAAAAA
ATTAGTCAGCCATGGGGCGGAGAATGGGCGGAACTGGGCGGAGTTAGGGGCGGGATGGGCGGAGTTAGGG
GCGGGACTATGGTTGCTGACTAATTGAGATGCATGCTTTGCATACTTCTGCCTGCTGGGGAGCCTGGGGA
CTTTCCACACCTGGTTGCTGACTAATTGAGATGCATGCTTTGCATACTTCTGCCTGCTGGGGAGCCTGGG
GACTTTCCACACCCTAACTGACACACATTCCACAGAATTAATTCGCGTTAAATTTTTGTTAAATCAGCTC
ATTTTTTAACCAATAGGCCGAAATCGGCAAAATCCCTTATAAATCAAAAGAATAGACCGAGATAGGGT
[37 nt withheld, positions 8577-8613]
AAAGAACGTGGACTCCAACGTCAAAGG
[49 nt withheld, positions 8641-8689]
T
[38 nt withheld, positions 8691-8728]
Features (pLannotate 1.2.2; 29 found; start..end, strand, type, name):
    199..220     -  promoter       SV40 promoter (fragment): SV40 enhancer and early promoter
    224..448     -  polyA_signal   bGH poly(A) signal: bovine growth hormone polyadenylation signal
    480..713     -  LTR            3' LTR (ΔU3): self-inactivating 3' long terminal repeat (LTR) from HIV-1
    715..734     -  misc_feature   cPPT/CTS (fragment): central polypurine tract and central termination sequence of HIV-1
    785..1373    -  misc_feature   WPRE: woodchuck hepatitis virus posttranscriptional regulatory element
   1382..2089    -  CDS            mCherry: mCherry is a basic (constitutively fluorescent) red fluorescent protein published in 2004, derived from Discosoma sp.. It is reported to be a very rapidly-maturing monomer with low acid sensitivity.
   2122..2569    -  promoter       hSyn promoter: human synapsin I promoter; confers neuron-specific expression (Kügler et al., 2003)
   2636..2753    -  misc_feature   cPPT/CTS: central polypurine tract and central termination sequence of HIV-1
   2803..2903    -  CDS            Rev (fragment): human immunodeficiency virus 1 (HIV-1) Rev protein; rev; enhances nuclear export of unspliced and incompletely spliced viral mRNAs
   3280..3513    -  misc_feature   RRE: The Rev response element (RRE) of HIV-1 allows for Rev-dependent mRNA export from the nucleus to the cytoplasm.
   3659..4022    -  CDS            HIV-1 gag (fragment): gag protein from human immunodeficiency virus 1; gag
   4006..4131    -  misc_feature   HIV-1 Ψ: packaging signal of human immunodeficiency virus type 1
   4178..4358    -  LTR            5' LTR (truncated): truncated 5' long terminal repeat (LTR) from HIV-1
   4376..4575    -  promoter       CMV promoter: human cytomegalovirus (CMV) immediate early promoter
   4576..4955    -  enhancer       CMV enhancer: human cytomegalovirus immediate early enhancer
   5110..5162    +  misc_feature   bom (fragment): basis of mobility region from pBR322
   5221..5325    +  promoter       AmpR promoter: bla
   5326..6186    +  CDS            AmpR: β-lactamase; bla; confers resistance to ampicillin, carbenicillin, and related antibiotics
   6357..6945    +  rep_origin     ori: high-copy-number ColE1/pMB1/pBR322/pUC origin of replication
   7128..7220    +  CDS            lacI (fragment): lac repressor; lacI; The lac repressor binds to the lac operator to inhibit transcription in E. coli. This inhibition can be relieved by adding lactose or isopropyl-β-D-thiogalactopyranoside (IPTG).
   7233..7254    +  protein_bind   CAP binding site: CAP binding activates transcription in the presence of cAMP. E. coli catabolite activator protein
   7269..7299    +  promoter       lac promoter: promoter for the E. coli lac operon
   7307..7323    +  protein_bind   lac operator: The lac repressor binds to the lac operator to inhibit transcription in E. coli. This inhibition can be relieved by adding lactose or isopropyl-β-D-thiogalactopyranoside (IPTG). lac repressor encoded by lacI
   7396..7517    -  polyA_signal   SV40 poly(A) signal: SV40 polyadenylation signal
   7512..7637    -  CDS            ble (fragment): BLE_KLEPN - Experimental evidence at protein level: Swiss-Prot protein existence level 1. Binding protein with a strong affinity to the bleomycin family of antibiotics. Binds to CL990; an antimitotic-antibiotic compound. From Klebsiella pneumoniae.
   7647..8021    -  CDS            BleoR: antibiotic-binding protein; Sh ble from Streptoalloteichus hindustanus; confers resistance to bleomycin, phleomycin, and Zeocin™
   8040..8087    -  promoter       EM7 promoter: synthetic bacterial promoter&nbsp
   8135..8464    -  promoter       SV40 promoter: SV40 enhancer and early promoter
   8478..178     -  rep_origin     f1 ori (across the origin) (sequence partly withheld): f1 bacteriophage origin of replication; arrow indicates direction of (+) strand synthesis
