[The description below was written by a language model from this plasmid's Addgene catalogue record and pLannotate feature annotations shown in this document.]
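Description:
pLV-Syn1-mCherry is a lentiviral transfer plasmid of about 8.7 kb, derived from the lentiCRISPR v2 backbone and intended for producing lentivirus that expresses the red fluorescent protein mCherry in synapsin I-expressing cells, that is, neurons. It is propagated in E. coli through a high-copy ColE1/pUC-type origin with ampicillin selection (AmpR, β-lactamase). The backbone outside the viral region also carries an f1 phage origin and an SV40 promoter/EM7 promoter–BleoR–SV40 poly(A) cassette, which could in principle confer Zeocin/bleomycin resistance, along with lac promoter/operator remnants. No U6–guide RNA scaffold, Cas9 or puromycin resistance features are annotated, suggesting the CRISPR components of the parent vector were replaced by the reporter cassette, although the record gives no details of the cloning sites.

The viral genome follows a third-generation, self-inactivating layout. A CMV enhancer/promoter fused to a truncated 5' LTR drives transcription of the genomic RNA in packaging cells. This is followed by the HIV-1 Ψ packaging signal with a partial gag sequence, the Rev response element for Rev-dependent nuclear export, and the cPPT/CTS, which aids nuclear import of the reverse-transcribed genome. The internal expression unit consists of the human synapsin I (hSyn) promoter, which confers neuron-restricted expression, driving the mCherry coding sequence. A WPRE follows to enhance transcript stability and expression, and the unit ends at the ΔU3 3' LTR with a downstream bGH polyadenylation signal. After integration, the deleted U3 inactivates LTR promoter activity, leaving hSyn as the sole driver of the transgene. The construct serves as a neuron-specific fluorescent label or control vector, for example in neuronal cultures.
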