Addgene plasmid #222967: pLV-Syn1-mCherry
Purpose: Make lentivirus to express mCherry in syn1 expressing cells
Depositing lab: Xinyu Zhao. Depositing organization: University of Wisconsin, Madison. Publication: CGG repeats in the human FMR1 gene regulate mRNA localization and cellular stress in developing neurons. Sirois CL, Guo Y, Li M, Wolkoff NE, Korabelnikov T, Sandoval S, Lee J, Shen M, Contractor A, Sousa AMM, Bhattacharyya A, Zhao X. Cell Rep. 2024 Jun 11;43(6):114330. doi: 10.1016/j.celrep.2024.114330. PubMed 38865241.
Backbone
  Vector backbone: lentiCRISPR v2
  Backbone manufacturer: Feng Zhang (Addgene #52961)
  Vector type: Lentiviral
Growth in bacteria
  Bacterial resistance: Ampicillin, 100 μg/mL
  Growth temperature: 37°C
  Growth strain: NEB Stable
  Copy number: High Copy
Gene/Insert
  Gene/Insert name: mCherry
  Species: Synthetic
  Promoter: synapsin I
  Cloning method: Restriction Enzyme; 5′ cloning site unknown (unknown if destroyed)
Terms and licenses: Academic/Nonprofit Terms; Industry Terms: Not Available to Industry
How to cite: pLV-Syn1-mCherry was a gift from Xinyu Zhao (Addgene plasmid # 222967 ; http://n2t.net/addgene:222967 ; RRID:Addgene_222967)
